>Addgene plasmid #82407 | pEGFP-N1-mt-ro1GFP | addgene full sequence | sequence record 161603 | Addgene NGS results
TTTGCTGGCCTTTTGCTCACATGTTCTTTCCTGCGTTATCCCCTGATTCTGTGGATAACCGTATTACCGC
CATGCATTAGTTATTAATAGTAATCAATTACGGGGTCATTAGTTCATAGCCCATATATGGAGTTCCGCGT
TACATAACTTACGGTAAATGGCCCGCCTGGCTGACCGCCCAACGACCCCCGCCCATTGACGTCAATAATG
ACGTATGTTCCCATAGTAACGCCAATAGGGACTTTCCATTGACGTCAATGGGTGGAGTATTTACGGTAAA
CTGCCCACTTGGCAGTACATCAAGTGTATCATATGCCAAGTACGCCCCCTATTGACGTCAATGACGGTAA
ATGGCCCGCCTGGCATTATGCCCAGTACATGACCTTATGGGACTTTCCTACTTGGCAGTACATCTACGTA
TTAGTCATCGCTATTACCATGGTGATGCGGTTTTGGCAGTACATCAATGGGCGTGGATAGCGGTTTGACT
CACGGGGATTTCCAAGTCTCCACCCCATTGACGTCAATGGGAGTTTGTTTTGGCACCAAAATCAACGGGA
CTTTCCAAAATGTCGTAACAACTCCGCCCCATTGACGCAAATGGGCGGTAGGCGTGTACGGTGGGAGGTC
TATATAAGCAGAGCTGGTTTAGTGAACCGTCAGATCCGCTAGCGCTACCGGACTCAGATCTCGAGCTCGA
ATTCGGGCTGAAGGAGACTTGGGGGCACCCGCGTCGTGCCTCCTGGGTTGTGAGGAGTCGCCGCTGCCGC
CACTGCCTGTGCTTCATGAGGAAGATGCTCGCCGCCGTCTCCCGCGTGCTGTCTGGCGCTTCTCAGAAGC
CGGCAAGCAGAGTGCTGGTAGCATCCCGTAATTTTGCAAATGATGCTACATTTCTGCAGTCGACGGTACC
GCGGGCCCGGGATCCACCGGTCGCCACCATGGTGAGCAAGGGCGAGGAGCTGTTCACCGGGGTGGTGCCC
ATCCTGGTCGAGCTGGACGGCGACGTAAACGGCCACAAGTTCAGCGTGTCCGGCGAGGGCGAGGGCGATG
CCACCTACGGCAAGCTGACCCTGAAGTTCATCTCCACCACCGGCAAGCTGCCCGTGCCCTGGCCCACCCT
CGTGACCACCCTGTCCTACGGCGTGCAGTGCTTCAGCCGCTACCCCGACCACATGAAGCAGCACGACTTC
TTCAAGTCCGCCATGCCCGAAGGCTACGTCCAGGAGCGCACCATCTTCTTCAAGGACGACGGCAACTACA
AGACCCGCGCCGAGGTGAAGTTCGAGGGCGACACCCTGGTGAACCGCATCGAGCTGAAGGGCATCGACTT
CAAGGAGGACGGCAACATCCTGGGGCACAAGCTGGAGTACAACTACAACTGCCACAACGTCTATATCATG
GCCGACAAGCAGAAGAACGGCATCAAGGTGAACTTCAAGATCCGCCACAACATCGAGGACGGCAGCGTGC
AGCTCGCCGACCACTACCAGCAGAACACCCCCATCGGCGACGGCCCCGTGCTGCTGCCCGACAACCACTA
CCTGAGCACCTGCTCCGCCCTGAGCAAAGACCCCAACGAGAAGCGCGATCACATGGTCCTGCTGGAGTTC
GTGACCGCCGCCGGGATCACTCTCGGCATGGACGAGCTGTACAAGTAAAGCGGCCGCGACTCTAGATCAT
AATCAGCCATACCACATTTGTAGAGGTTTTACTTGCTTTAAAAAACCTCCCACACCTCCCCCTGAACCTG
AAACATAAAATGAATGCAATTGTTGTTGTTAACTTGTTTATTGCAGCTTATAATGGTTACAAATAAAGCA
ATAGCATCACAAATTTCACAAATAAAGCATTTTTTTCACTGCATTCTAGTTGTGGTTTGTCCAAACTCAT
CAATGTATCTTAAGGCGTAAATTGTAAGCGTTAATATTTTGTTAAAATTCGCGTTAAATTTTTGTTAAAT
CAGCTCATTTTTTAACCAATAGGCCGAAATCGGCAAAATCCCTTATAAATCAAAAGAATAGACCGAGATA
GGGT
[37 nt withheld, positions 2035-2071]
AAAGAACGTGGACTCCAACGTCAAAGG
[49 nt withheld, positions 2099-2147]
T
[91 nt withheld, positions 2149-2239]
G
[124 nt withheld, positions 2241-2364]
CAGGTGGCACTTTTCGGGGAAATGTGCGCGGAACCCCTATTTGTTTATTTTTCTAAATACATTCAAATAT
GTATCCGCTCATGAGACAATAACCCTGATAAATGCTTCAATAATATTGAAAAAGGAAGAGTCCTGAGGCG
GAAAGAACCAGCTGTGGAATGTGTGTCAGTTAGGGTGTGGAAAGTCCCCAGGCTCCCCAGCAGGCAGAAG
TATGCAAAGCATGCATCTCAATTAGTCAGCAACCAGGTGTGGAAAGTCCCCAGGCTCCCCAGCAGGCAGA
AGTATGCAAAGCATGCATCTCAATTAGTCAGCAACCATAGTCCCGCCCCTAACTCCGCCCATCCCGCCCC
TAACTCCGCCCAGTTCCGCCCATTCTCCGCCCCATGGCTGACTAATTTTTTTTATTTATGCAGAGGCCGA
GGCCGCCTCGGCCTCTGAGCTATTCCAGAAGTAGTGAGGAGGCTTTTTTGGAGGCCTAGGCTTTTGCAAA
GATCGATCAAGAGACAGGATGAGGATCGTTTCGCATGATTGAACAAGATGGATTGCACGCAGGTTCTCCG
GCCGCTTGGGTGGAGAGGCTATTCGGCTATGACTGGGCACAACAGACAATCGGCTGCTCTGATGCCGCCG
TGTTCCGGCTGTCAGCGCAGGGGCGCCCGGTTCTTTTTGTCAAGACCGACCTGTCCGGTGCCCTGAATGA
ACTGCAAGACGAGGCAGCGCGGCTATCGTGGCTGGCCACGACGGGCGTTCCTTGCGCAGCTGTGCTCGAC
GTTGTCACTGAAGCGGGAAGGGACTGGCTGCTATTGGGCGAAGTGCCGGGGCAGGATCTCCTGTCATCTC
ACCTTGCTCCTGCCGAGAAAGTATCCATCATGGCTGATGCAATGCGGCGGCTGCATACGCTTGATCCGGC
TACCTGCCCATTCGACCACCAAGCGAAACATCGCATCGAGCGAGCACGTACTCGGATGGAAGCCGGTCTT
GTCGATCAGGATGATCTGGACGAAGAGCATCAGGGGCTCGCGCCAGCCGAACTGTTCGCCAGGCTCAAGG
CGAGCATGCCCGACGGCGAGGATCTCGTCGTGACCCATGGCGATGCCTGCTTGCCGAATATCATGGTGGA
AAATGGCCGCTTTTCTGGATTCATCGACTGTGGCCGGCTGGGTGTGGCGGACCGCTATCAGGACATAGCG
TTGGCTACCCGTGATATTGCTGAAGAGCTTGGCGGCGAATGGGCTGACCGCTTCCTCGTGCTTTACGGTA
TCGCCGCTCCCGATTCGCAGCGCATCGCCTTCTATCGCCTTCTTGACGAGTTCTTCTGAGCGGGACTCTG
GGGTTCGAAATGACCGACCAAGCGACGCCCAACCTGCCATCACGAGATTTCGATTCCACCGCCGCCTTCT
ATGAAAGGTTGGGCTTCGGAATCGTTTTCCGGGACGCCGGCTGGATGATCCTCCAGCGCGGGGATCTCAT
GCTGGAGTTCTTCGCCCACCCTAGGGGGAGGCTAACTGAAACACGGAAGGAGACAATACCGGAAGGAACC
CGCGCTATGACGGCAATAAAAAGACAGAATAAAACGCACGGTGTTGGGTCGTTTGTTCATAAACGCGGGG
TTCGGTCCCAGGGCTGGCACTCTGTCGATACCCCACCGAGACCCCATTGGGGCCAATACGCCCGCGTTTC
TTCCTTTTCCCCACCCCACCCCCCAAGTTCGGGTGAAGGCCCAGGGCTCGCAGCCAACGTCGGGGCGGCA
GGCCCTGCCATAGCCTCAGGTTACTCATATATACTTTAGATTGATTTAAAACTTCATTTTTAATTTAAAA
GGATCTAGGTGAAGATCCTTTTTGATAATCTCATGACCAAAATCCCTTAACGTGAGTTTTCGTTCCACTG
AGCGTCAGACCCCGTAGAAAAGATCAAAGGATCTTCTTGAGATCCTTTTTTTCTGCGCGTAATCTGCTGC
TTGCAAACAAAAAAACCACCGCTACCAGCGGTGGTTTGTTTGCCGGATCAAGAGCTACCAACTCTTTTTC
CGAAGGTAACTGGCTTCAGCAGAGCGCAGATACCAAATACTGTTCTTCTAGTGTAGCCGTAGTTAGGCCA
CCACTTCAAGAACTCTGTAGCACCGCCTACATACCTCGCTCTGCTAATCCTGTTACCAGTGGCTGCTGCC
AGTGGCGATAAGTCGTGTCTTACCGGGTTGGACTCAAGACGATAGTTACCGGATAAGGCGCAGCGGTCGG
GCTGAACGGGGGGTTCGTGCACACAGCCCAGCTTGGAGCGAACGACCTACACCGAACTGAGATACCTACA
GCGTGAGCTATGAGAAAGCGCCACGCTTCCCGAAGGGAGAAAGGCGGACAGGTATCCGGTAAGCGGCAGG
GTCGGAACAGGAGAGCGCACGAGGGAGCTTCCAGGGGGAAACGCCTGGTATCTTTATAGTCCTGTCGGGT
TTCGCCACCTCTGACTTGAGCGTCGATTTTTGTGATGCTCGTCAGGGGGGCGGAGCCTATGGAAAAACGC
CAGCAACGCGGCCTTTTTACGGTTCCTGGCCT
Features (pLannotate 1.2.2; 16 found; start..end, strand, type, name):
     11..70      +  rep_origin     RSF ori (fragment): Plasmids containing the RSF 1030 origin of replication can be propagated in E. coli cells that contain additional plasmids with compatible origins.
    138..441     +  enhancer       CMV enhancer: human cytomegalovirus immediate early enhancer
    442..645     +  promoter       CMV promoter: human cytomegalovirus (CMV) immediate early promoter
    668..698     +  misc_feature   MCS (fragment): multiple cloning site
    892..925     +  misc_feature   MCS (fragment): multiple cloning site
    939..1658    +  CDS            EGFP: the original enhanced GFP (Yang et al., 1996) mammalian codon-optimized
   1675..1758    +  CDS            large T antigen (fragment): large T antigen from SV40 (simian virus 40)
   1781..1902    +  polyA_signal   SV40 poly(A) signal: SV40 polyadenylation signal
   1936..2364    -  rep_origin     f1 ori (sequence partly withheld): f1 bacteriophage origin of replication; arrow indicates direction of (+) strand synthesis
   2391..2495    +  promoter       AmpR promoter: bla
   2497..2854    +  promoter       SV40 promoter: SV40 enhancer and early promoter
   2889..3683    +  CDS            NeoR/KanR: aminoglycoside phosphotransferase from Tn5; aph(3')-II (or nptII); confers resistance to neomycin, kanamycin, and G418 (Geneticin®)
   3704..3856    +  CDS            ble (fragment): BLE_KLEPN - Experimental evidence at protein level: Swiss-Prot protein existence level 1. Binding protein with a strong affinity to the bleomycin family of antibiotics. Binds to CL990; an antimitotic-antibiotic compound. From Klebsiella pneumoniae.
   3915..3962    +  polyA_signal   HSV TK poly(A) signal: herpes simplex virus thymidine kinase polyadenylation signal (Cole and Stacy, 1985)
   4053..4069    -  polyA_signal   bGH poly(A) signal (fragment): bovine growth hormone polyadenylation signal
   4291..4879    +  rep_origin     ori: high-copy-number ColE1/pMB1/pBR322/pUC origin of replication
