[The description below was written by a language model from this plasmid's Addgene catalogue record and pLannotate feature annotations shown in this document.]
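Description:
pEGFP-N1-mt-ro1GFP is a mammalian expression plasmid built on the Clontech pEGFP-N1 backbone, with a sequenced length of about 4.9 kb. It expresses a redox-sensitive green fluorescent protein directed to mitochondria. It is maintained in E. coli at high copy through a ColE1/pUC-type origin and selected with kanamycin. The resistance gene is the Tn5 aminoglycoside phosphotransferase (NeoR/KanR), which sits behind tandem bacterial (bla-type) and SV40 early promoters and is followed by an HSV TK polyadenylation signal. This arrangement means the same cassette can confer G418 resistance in mammalian cells as well as kanamycin resistance in bacteria. An f1 origin is also present and allows single-stranded DNA production. The short annotated fragments of an RSF origin, large T antigen, ble and a bGH poly(A) signal are most likely partial-match calls from the automated annotation rather than functional elements.

The payload is driven by the human CMV immediate early enhancer and promoter and terminated by the SV40 poly(A) signal. The fluorescent protein reading frame is annotated as EGFP because of its close similarity, but the record identifies it as ro1GFP, a jellyfish GFP variant carrying C48S, F64L, T65S, S147C and Q204C. The two introduced cysteines at positions 147 and 204 can form a reversible disulfide that changes the protein's fluorescence properties, giving a readout of the local thiol redox state. The leader sequence of the pyruvate dehydrogenase E1α subunit is fused to the N terminus for mitochondrial targeting. It is not separately annotated, but it presumably occupies the unannotated gap between the two multiple cloning site fragments upstream of the GFP coding sequence. The plasmid is used for transfection of mammalian cells to monitor mitochondrial redox potential in living cells.
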