Addgene plasmid #82407: pEGFP-N1-mt-ro1GFP
Purpose: Expression of redox sensitive GFP with a mitochondrial targeting sequence in mammalian cells
Depositing lab: S. James Remington. Publication: Investigating mitochondrial redox potential with redox-sensitive green fluorescent protein indicators. Hanson GT, Aggeler R, Oglesbee D, Cannon M, Capaldi RA, Tsien RY, Remington SJ. J Biol Chem. 2004 Mar 26;279(13):13044-53. Epub 2004 Jan 13. 10.1074/jbc.M312846200 PubMed 14722062.
Backbone
  Vector backbone: pEGFP-N1
  Backbone manufacturer: BD Biosciences Clontech
  Backbone size w/o insert (bp): 4700
  Vector type: Mammalian Expression
Growth in bacteria
  Bacterial resistance: Kanamycin, 50 μg/mL
  Growth temperature: 37°C
  Growth strain: DH5alpha
  Copy number: High Copy
Gene/Insert
  Gene/Insert name: ro1GFP
  Species: jellyfish
  Mutation: C48S/F64L/T65S/S147C/Q204C
  Promoter: CMV
  Tag / fusion protein: leader sequence of the E1α subunit of pyruvate dehydrogenase for mitochondrial targeting (N terminal on insert)
  Cloning method: Unknown
  Sequencing primers: 5′ CMV-F; 3′ SV40pA-R
Terms and licenses: Academic/Nonprofit Terms; Industry Terms: Not Available to Industry
How to cite: pEGFP-N1-mt-ro1GFP was a gift from S. James Remington (Addgene plasmid # 82407 ; http://n2t.net/addgene:82407 ; RRID:Addgene_82407)
