>Addgene plasmid #82407 | pEGFP-N1-mt-ro1GFP | depositor partial sequence | sequence record 156001 | mt-ro1GFP
GCCTCCTGGGTTGTGAGGAGTCGCCGCTGCCGCCACTGCCTGTGCTTCATGAGGAAGATGCTCGCCGCCG
TCTCCCGCGTGCTGTCTGGCGCTTCTCAGAAGCCGGCAAGCAGAGTGCTGGTAGCATCCCGTAATTTTGC
AAATGATGCTACATTTCTGCAGTCGACGGTACCGCGGGCCCGGGATCCACCGGTCGCCACCATGGTGAGC
AAGGGCGAGGAGCTGTTCACCGGGGTGGTGCCCATCCTGGTCGAGCTGGACGGCGACGTAAACGGCCACA
AGTTCAGCGTGTCCGGCGAGGGCGAGGGCGATGCCACCTACGGCAAGCTGACCCTGAAGTTCATCTCCAC
CACCGGCAAGCTGCCCGTGCCCTGGCCCACCCTCGTGACCACCCTGTCCTACGGCGTGCAGTGCTTCAGC
CGCTACCCCGACCACATGAAGCAGCACGACTTCTTCAAGTCCGCCATGCCCGAAGGCTACGTCCAGGAGC
GCACCATCTTCTTCAAGGACGACGGCAACTACAAGACCCGCGCCGAGGTGAAGTTCGAGGGCGACACCCT
GGTGAACCGCATCGAGCTGAAGGGCATCGACTTCAAGGAGGACGGCAACATCCTGGGGCACAAGCTGGAG
TACAACTACAACTGCCACAACGTCTATATCATGGCCGACAAGCAGAAGAACGGCATCAAGGTGAACTTCA
AGATCCGCCACAACATCGAGGACGGCAGCGTGCAGCTCGCCGACCACTACCAGCAGAACACCCCCATCGG
CGACGGCCCCGTGCTGCTGCCCGACAACCACTACCTGAGCACCTGCTCCGCCCTGAGCAAAGACCCCAAC
GAGAAGCGCGATCACATGGTCCTGCTGGAGTTCGTGACCGCCGCCGGGATCACTCTCGGCATGGACGAGC
TGTACAAGTAAAGCGGCCGCGACTCTAGATCATAATCAGCCATACCACAT
