>Addgene plasmid #82407 | pEGFP-N1-mt-ro1GFP | addgene partial sequence | sequence record 159571 | CMV-F 5'-CGCAAATGGGCGGTAGGCGTG-3'
TCAGATCCGCTAGCGCTACCGGACTCAGATCTCGAGCTCGAATTCGGGCTGAAGGAGACTTGGGGGCACC
CGCGTCGTGCCTCCTGGGTTGTGAGGAGTCGCCGCTGCCGCCACTGCCTGTGCTTCATGAGGAAGATGCT
CGCCGCCGTCTCCCGCGTGCTGTCTGGCGCTTCTCAGAAGCCGGCAAGCAGAGTGCTGGTAGCATCCCGT
AATTTTGCAAATGATGCTACATTTCTGCAGTCGACGGTACCGCGGGCCCGGGATCCACCGGTCGCCACCA
TGGTGAGCAAGGGCGAGGAGCTGTTCACCGGGGTGGTGCCCATCCTGGTCGAGCTGGACGGCGACGTAAA
CGGCCACAAGTTCAGCGTGTCCGGCGAGGGCGAGGGCGATGCCACCTACGGCAAGCTGACCCTGAAGTTC
ATCTCCACCACCGGCAAGCTGCCCGTGCCCTGGCCCACCCTCGTGACCACCCTGTCCTACGGCGTGCAGT
GCTTCAGCCGCTACCCCGACCACATGAAGCAGCACGACTTCTTCAAGTCCGCCATGCCCGAAGGCTACGT
CCAGGAGCGCACCATCTTCTTCAAGGACGACGGCAACTACAAGACCCGCGCCGAGGTGAAGTTCGAGGGC
GACACCCTGGTGAACCGCATCGAGCTGAAGGGCATCGACTTCAAGGAGGACGGCAACATCCTGGGGCACA
AGCTGGAGTACAACTACAACTGCCACAACGTCTATATCATGGCCGACAAGCAGAAGAACGGCATCAAGGT
GAACTTCAAGATCCGCCACAACATCGAGGACGGCAGCGTGCAGCTCGCCGACCACTACCAGCAGA
