>Addgene plasmid #82407 | pEGFP-N1-mt-ro1GFP | addgene partial sequence | sequence record 159572 | SV40pA-R 5'-GAAATTTGTGATGCTATTGC-3'
ACAACAACAATTGCATTCATTTTATGTTTCAGGTTCAGGGGGAGGTGTGGGAGGTTTTTTAAAGCAAGTA
AAACCTCTACAAATGTGGTATGGCTGATTATGATCTAGAGTCGCGGCCGCTTTACTTGTACAGCTCGTCC
ATGCCGAGAGTGATCCCGGCGGCGGTCACGAACTCCAGCAGGACCATGTGATCGCGCTTCTCGTTGGGGT
CTTTGCTCAGGGCGGAGCAGGTGCTCAGGTAGTGGTTGTCGGGCAGCAGCACGGGGCCGTCGCCGATGGG
GGTGTTCTGCTGGTAGTGGTCGGCGAGCTGCACGCTGCCGTCCTCGATGTTGTGGCGGATCTTGAAGTTC
ACCTTGATGCCGTTCTTCTGCTTGTCGGCCATGATATAGACGTTGTGGCAGTTGTAGTTGTACTCCAGCT
TGTGCCCCAGGATGTTGCCGTCCTCCTTGAAGTCGATGCCCTTCAGCTCGATGCGGTTCACCAGGGTGTC
GCCCTCGAACTTCACCTCGGCGCGGGTCTTGTAGTTGCCGTCGTCCTTGAAGAAGATGGTGCGCTCCTGG
ACGTAGCCTTCGGGCATGGCGGACTTGAAGAAGTCGTGCTGCTTCATGTGGTCGGGGTAGCGGCTGAAGC
ACTGCACGCCGTAGGACAGGGTGGTCACGAGGGTGGGCCAGGGCACGGGCAGCTTGCCGGTGGTGGAGAT
GAACTTCAGGGTCAGCTTGCCGTAGGTGGCATCGCCCTCGCCCTCGCCGGACACGCTGAACTTGTGGCCG
TTTACGTCGCCGTCCAGCTCGACCAGGATGGGCACCACCCCGGTGA
